Addgene plasmid #50490: pTRCHisB-TRF2_M
Purpose: E. Coli N-term HexHis Tagged Protein Expression Vector
Depositing lab: Jack Griffith. Depositing organization: University of North Carolina at Chapel Hill. Publication: TRF1 and TRF2 differentially modulate Rad51-mediated telomeric and nontelomeric displacement loop formation in vitro. Bower BD, Griffith JD. Biochemistry. 2014 Sep 2;53(34):5485-95. doi: 10.1021/bi5006249. Epub 2014 Aug 21. PubMed 25115914.
Backbone
  Vector backbone: pTrcHisB
  Backbone manufacturer: Life Technologies
  Backbone size w/o insert (bp): 4378
  Total vector size (bp): 4591
  Modifications to backbone: See putative plasmid sequence
  Vector type: Bacterial Expression
Growth in bacteria
  Bacterial resistance: Ampicillin, 100 μg/mL
  Growth temperature: 37°C
  Growth strain: DH10B
  Copy number: High Copy
Gene/Insert
  Gene/Insert name: TRF2 Myb (alt names: TERF2; TRBF2; telomeric repeat binding factor 2)
  Species: H. sapiens (human)
  Mutation: Contains amino acids 438-500
  Entrez Gene: TERF2 (a.k.a. TRBF2, TRF2)
  Promoter: pTrc
  Tag / fusion protein: 6x His (N terminal on backbone); T7 tag (N terminal on backbone); TEV protease site (N terminal on backbone)
  Cloning method: Restriction Enzyme; 5′ cloning site BglII (not destroyed); 3′ cloning site HindIII (not destroyed)
  Sequencing primers: 5′ AAT CTG TGT GGG CAC TCG; 3′ CTT CTG CGT TCT GAT TTA ATC TG
Resource information
  A portion of this plasmid was derived from a plasmid made by: This vector is modified from those in use by Dr. Gilson and his colleagues.
Terms and licenses: Academic/Nonprofit Terms; Industry Terms: Not Available to Industry
Depositor comments: This set of vectors has been engineered to reintroduce Alanine 434, which is omitted in most TRF2 vectors, and to generate TRF2 and TRF2 mutants with identical N-terminal tags.
How to cite: pTRCHisB-TRF2_M was a gift from Jack Griffith (Addgene plasmid # 50490 ; http://n2t.net/addgene:50490 ; RRID:Addgene_50490)
