[The description below was written by a language model from this plasmid's Addgene catalogue record and pLannotate feature annotations shown in this document.]
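Description:
pTRCHisB-TRF2_M is a 4,591 bp bacterial expression plasmid built on the commercial pTrcHisB backbone and designed to produce the isolated Myb DNA-binding domain of human TRF2 (TERF2, telomeric repeat binding factor 2) in E. coli. It replicates from a high-copy ColE1/pMB1-type origin (a pBR322 bom region and only a remnant of rop are annotated) and is selected with ampicillin through the β-lactamase gene. A plasmid-borne lacI gene under its own promoter supplies lac repressor.

Expression is driven by the trc promoter, a strong trp/lac hybrid, followed by a lac operator, so transcription is repressed by LacI and induced with IPTG. Downstream lie the rrnG antiterminator and a short minicistron carrying a ribosome binding site, both of which improve transcription and translation of the following reading frame. The encoded protein begins with an N-terminal 6xHis tag (the feature annotated as a capTEV fragment corresponds to this), then a T7 gene 10 leader tag and a TEV protease site that allows the tags to be removed after affinity purification. The TRF2 fragment, recorded as amino acids 438–500, was cloned between BglII and HindIII sites. Transcription ends at the rrnB T1 and T2 terminators.

According to the depositor, the plasmid belongs to a vector set engineered to give full-length TRF2 and its mutants identical N-terminal tags and to restore alanine 434, which most TRF2 vectors omit, though that residue lies outside this fragment. The associated work examined how TRF1 and TRF2 affect Rad51-mediated displacement loop formation in vitro. The available sequence is described as putative.
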