Features (pLannotate 1.2.2; 20 found; start..end, strand, type, name):
      3..20      +  promoter       tet promoter (fragment): E. coli promoter for tetracycline efflux protein gene
     16..117     -  CDS            yciV (fragment): RNAAM_ECOLI - Also known as trpH From Escherichia coli (strain K12).
    193..222     +  promoter       trc promoter: strong E. coli promoter; hybrid between the trp and lac UV5 promoters
    230..246     +  protein_bind   lac operator: The lac repressor binds to the lac operator to inhibit transcription in E. coli. This inhibition can be relieved by adding lactose or isopropyl-β-D-thiogalactopyranoside (IPTG). lac repressor encoded by lacI
    263..332     +  misc_feature   rrnG antiterminator: antiterminator from the E. coli rrnG leader region (Berg et al., 1989)
    383..409     +  CDS            minicistron: synthetic cistron containing a ribosome binding site (Shine-Dalgarno sequence), for enhancing the bacterial expression of a downstream cistron (Schoner, 1997) This first cistron should terminate 3 bp upstream of the ATG for the second cistron.
    425..445     +  CDS            capTEV™ (fragment): composite tag for in vivo biotinylation, TEV protease cleavage, and 6xHis tagging
    446..478     +  CDS            T7 tag (gene 10 leader): leader peptide from bacteriophage T7 gene 10 promotes efficient translation in E. coli
    491..511     +  CDS            TEV site: tobacco etch virus (TEV) protease recognition and cleavage site
    545..733     +  CDS            TERF2 (fragment) (sequence partly withheld): TERF2_HUMAN - Also known as TRBF2, TRF2. Experimental evidence at protein level: Swiss-Prot protein existence level 1. Binds the telomeric double-stranded 5'-TTAGGG-3' repeat and plays a central role in telomere maintenance and protection against end-to-end fusion of chromosomes. In addition to its telomeric DNA- binding role, required to recruit a number of factors and enzymes required for telomere protection, including the shelterin complex, TERF2IP/RAP1 and DCLRE1B/Apollo. Component of the shelterin complex (telosome) that is involved in the regulation of telomere length and protection. She
    825..940     +  ncRNA          5S rRNA: Accession: RF00001 - 5S ribosomal RNA
    944..1030    +  terminator     rrnB T1 terminator: Escherichia coli rrnB; transcription terminator T1 from the E. coli rrnB gene
   1122..1149    +  terminator     rrnB T2 terminator: transcription terminator T2 from the E. coli rrnB gene
   1169..1260    +  promoter       AmpR promoter: bla
   1261..2121    +  CDS            AmpR: β-lactamase; bla; confers resistance to ampicillin, carbenicillin, and related antibiotics
   2292..2880    +  rep_origin     ori: high-copy-number ColE1/pMB1/pBR322/pUC origin of replication
   3066..3206    -  misc_feature   bom: basis of mobility region from pBR322
   3308..3348    -  CDS            rop (fragment): Rop protein, which maintains plasmids at low copy number; rop
   3392..3469    +  promoter       lacI promoter: lacI
   3470..4552    +  CDS            lacI: lac repressor; lacI; The lac repressor binds to the lac operator to inhibit transcription in E. coli. This inhibition can be relieved by adding lactose or isopropyl-β-D-thiogalactopyranoside (IPTG).
>Addgene plasmid #50490 | pTRCHisB-TRF2_M | depositor full sequence | sequence record 75429 | Putative Plasmid Sequence
GTTTGACAGCTTATCATCGACTGCACGGTGCACCAATGCTTCTGGCGTCAGGCAGCCATCGGAAGCTGTG
GTATGGCTGTGCAGGTCGTAAATCACTGCATAATTCGTGTCGCTCAAGGCGCACTCCCGTTCTGGATAAT
GTTTTTTGCGCCGACATCATAACGGTTCTGGCAAATATTCTGAAATGAGCTGTTGACAATTAATCATCCG
GCTCGTATAATGTGTGGAATTGTGAGCGGATAACAATTTCACACAGGAAACAGCGCCGCTGAGAAAAAGC
GAAGCGGCACTGCTCTTTAACAATTTATCAGACAATCTGTGTGGGCACTCGACCGGAATTATCGATTAAC
TTTATTATTAAAAATTAAAGAGGTATATATTAATGTATCGATTAAATAAGGAGGAATAAACCATGGGGGG
TTCTCATCATCATCATCATCATGGTATGGCTAGCATGACTGGTGGACAGCAAATGGGTCGGGATCTGTAC
GAAAACCTGTATTTTCAGGGCGATCCGAGCTCGAGATCTGCGCGTGATCGATCGGAAGACAGTACAACCA
ATATAACA
[165 nt withheld, positions 569-733]
TGAAAGCTTGGCTGTTTGGCGGATGAGAGAAGATTTTCAGCCTGATACAGATTAAATCAGAACGCAGAAG
CGGTCTGATAAAACAGAATTTGCCTGGCGGCAGTAGCGCGGTGGTCCCACCTGACCCCATGCCGAACTCA
GAAGTGAAACGCCGTAGCGCCGATGGTAGTGTGGGGTCTCCCCATGCGAGAGTAGGGAACTGCCAGGCAT
CAAATAAAACGAAAGGCTCAGTCGAAAGACTGGGCCTTTCGTTTTATCTGTTGTTTGTCGGTGAACGCTC
TCCTGAGTAGGACAAATCCGCCGGGAGCGGATTTGAACGTTGCGAAGCAACGGCCCGGAGGGTGGCGGGC
AGGACGCCCGCCATAAACTGCCAGGCATCAAATTAAGCAGAAGGCCATCCTGACGGATGGCCTTTTTGCG
TTTCTACAAACTCTTTTTGTTTATTTTTCTAAATACATTCAAATATGTATCCGCTCATGAGACAATAACC
CTGATAAATGCTTCAATAATATTGAAAAAGGAAGAGTATGAGTATTCAACATTTCCGTGTCGCCCTTATT
CCCTTTTTTGCGGCATTTTGCCTTCCTGTTTTTGCTCACCCAGAAACGCTGGTGAAAGTAAAAGATGCTG
AAGATCAGTTGGGTGCACGAGTGGGTTACATCGAACTGGATCTCAACAGCGGTAAGATCCTTGAGAGTTT
TCGCCCCGAAGAACGTTTTCCAATGATGAGCACTTTTAAAGTTCTGCTATGTGGCGCGGTATTATCCCGT
GTTGACGCCGGGCAAGAGCAACTCGGTCGCCGCATACACTATTCTCAGAATGACTTGGTTGAGTACTCAC
CAGTCACAGAAAAGCATCTTACGGATGGCATGACAGTAAGAGAATTATGCAGTGCTGCCATAACCATGAG
TGATAACACTGCGGCCAACTTACTTCTGACAACGATCGGAGGACCGAAGGAGCTAACCGCTTTTTTGCAC
AACATGGGGGATCATGTAACTCGCCTTGATCGTTGGGAACCGGAGCTGAATGAAGCCATACCAAACGACG
AGCGTGACACCACGATGCCTGTAGCAATGGCAACAACGTTGCGCAAACTATTAACTGGCGAACTACTTAC
TCTAGCTTCCCGGCAACAATTAATAGACTGGATGGAGGCGGATAAAGTTGCAGGACCACTTCTGCGCTCG
GCCCTTCCGGCTGGCTGGTTTATTGCTGATAAATCTGGAGCCGGTGAGCGTGGGTCTCGCGGTATCATTG
CAGCACTGGGGCCAGATGGTAAGCCCTCCCGTATCGTAGTTATCTACACGACGGGGAGTCAGGCAACTAT
GGATGAACGAAATAGACAGATCGCTGAGATAGGTGCCTCACTGATTAAGCATTGGTAACTGTCAGACCAA
GTTTACTCATATATACTTTAGATTGATTTAAAACTTCATTTTTAATTTAAAAGGATCTAGGTGAAGATCC
TTTTTGATAATCTCATGACCAAAATCCCTTAACGTGAGTTTTCGTTCCACTGAGCGTCAGACCCCGTAGA
AAAGATCAAAGGATCTTCTTGAGATCCTTTTTTTCTGCGCGTAATCTGCTGCTTGCAAACAAAAAAACCA
CCGCTACCAGCGGTGGTTTGTTTGCCGGATCAAGAGCTACCAACTCTTTTTCCGAAGGTAACTGGCTTCA
GCAGAGCGCAGATACCAAATACTGTCCTTCTAGTGTAGCCGTAGTTAGGCCACCACTTCAAGAACTCTGT
AGCACCGCCTACATACCTCGCTCTGCTAATCCTGTTACCAGTGGCTGCTGCCAGTGGCGATAAGTCGTGT
CTTACCGGGTTGGACTCAAGACGATAGTTACCGGATAAGGCGCAGCGGTCGGGCTGAACGGGGGGTTCGT
GCACACAGCCCAGCTTGGAGCGAACGACCTACACCGAACTGAGATACCTACAGCGTGAGCTATGAGAAAG
CGCCACGCTTCCCGAAGGGAGAAAGGCGGACAGGTATCCGGTAAGCGGCAGGGTCGGAACAGGAGAGCGC
ACGAGGGAGCTTCCAGGGGGAAACGCCTGGTATCTTTATAGTCCTGTCGGGTTTCGCCACCTCTGACTTG
AGCGTCGATTTTTGTGATGCTCGTCAGGGGGGCGGAGCCTATGGAAAAACGCCAGCAACGCGGCCTTTTT
ACGGTTCCTGGCCTTTTGCTGGCCTTTTGCTCACATGTTCTTTCCTGCGTTATCCCCTGATTCTGTGGAT
AACCGTATTACCGCCTTTGAGTGAGCTGATACCGCTCGCCGCAGCCGAACGACCGAGCGCAGCGAGTCAG
TGAGCGAGGAAGCGGAAGAGCGCCTGATGCGGTATTTTCTCCTTACGCATCTGTGCGGTATTTCACACCG
CATATGGTGCACTCTCAGTACAATCTGCTCTGATGCCGCATAGTTAAGCCAGTATACACTCCGCTATCGC
TACGTGACTGGGTCATGGCTGCGCCCCGACACCCGCCAACACCCGCTGACGCGCCCTGACGGGCTTGTCT
GCTCCCGGCATCCGCTTACAGACAAGCTGTGACCGTCTCCGGGAGCTGCATGTGTCAGAGGTTTTCACCG
TCATCACCGAAACGCGCGAGGCAGCAGATCAATTCGCGCGCGAAGGCGAAGCGGCATGCATTTACGTTGA
CACCATCGAATGGCGCAAAACCTTTCGCGGTATGGCATGATAGCGCCCGGAAGAGAGTCAATTCAGGGTG
GTGAATGTGAAACCAGTAACGTTATACGATGTCGCAGAGTATGCCGGTGTCTCTTATCAGACCGTTTCCC
GCGTGGTGAACCAGGCCAGCCACGTTTCTGCGAAAACGCGGGAAAAAGTGGAAGCGGCGATGGCGGAGCT
GAATTACATTCCCAACCGCGTGGCACAACAACTGGCGGGCAAACAGTCGTTGCTGATTGGCGTTGCCACC
TCCAGTCTGGCCCTGCACGCGCCGTCGCAAATTGTCGCGGCGATTAAATCTCGCGCCGATCAACTGGGTG
CCAGCGTGGTGGTGTCGATGGTAGAACGAAGCGGCGTCGAAGCCTGTAAAGCGGCGGTGCACAATCTTCT
CGCGCAACGCGTCAGTGGGCTGATCATTAACTATCCGCTGGATGACCAGGATGCCATTGCTGTGGAAGCT
GCCTGCACTAATGTTCCGGCGTTATTTCTTGATGTCTCTGACCAGACACCCATCAACAGTATTATTTTCT
CCCATGAAGACGGTACGCGACTGGGCGTGGAGCATCTGGTCGCATTGGGTCACCAGCAAATCGCGCTGTT
AGCGGGCCCATTAAGTTCTGTCTCGGCGCGTCTGCGTCTGGCTGGCTGGCATAAATATCTCACTCGCAAT
CAAATTCAGCCGATAGCGGAACGGGAAGGCGACTGGAGTGCCATGTCCGGTTTTCAACAAACCATGCAAA
TGCTGAATGAGGGCATCGTTCCCACTGCGATGCTGGTTGCCAACGATCAGATGGCGCTGGGCGCAATGCG
CGCCATTACCGAGTCCGGGCTGCGCGTTGGTGCGGATATCTCGGTAGTGGGATACGACGATACCGAAGAC
AGCTCATGTTATATCCCGCCGTCAACCACCATCAAACAGGATTTTCGCCTGCTGGGGCAAACCAGCGTGG
ACCGCTTGCTGCAACTCTCTCAGGGCCAGGCGGTGAAGGGCAATCAGCTGTTGCCCGTCTCACTGGTGAA
AAGAAAAACCACCCTGGCGCCCAATACGCAAACCGCCTCTCCCCGCGCGTTGGCCGATTCATTAATGCAG
CTGGCACGACAGGTTTCCCGACTGGAAAGCGGGCAGTGAGCGCAACGCAATTAATGTAAGTTAGCGCGAA
TTGATCTG
