>Addgene plasmid #50490 | pTRCHisB-TRF2_M | addgene partial sequence | sequence record 77854 | M13pUC-rev 5'-AGCGGATAACAATTTCACACAGG-3'
AAGCGAAGCGGCACTGCTCTTTAACAATTTATCAGACAATCTGTGTGGGCACTCGACCGGAATTATCGAT
TAACTTTATTATTAAAAATTAAAGAGGTATATATTAATGTATCGATTAAATAAGGAGGAATAAACCATGG
GGGGTTCTCATCATCATCATCATCATGGTATGGCTAGCATGACTGGTGGACAGCAAATGGGTCGGGATCT
GTACGAAAACCTGTATTTTCAGGGCGATCCGAGCTCGAGATCTGCGCGTGATCGATCGGAAGACAGTACA
ACCAATATAACA
[165 nt withheld, positions 293-457]
TGAAAGCTTGGCTGTTTTGGCGGATGAGAGAAGATTTTCAGCCTGATACAGATTAAATCAGAACGCAGAA
GCGGTCTGATAAAACAGAATTTGCCTGGCGGCAGTAGCGCGGTGGTCCCACCTGACCCCATGCCGAACTC
AGAAGTGAAACGCCGTAGCGCCGATGGTAGTGTGGGGTCTCCCCATGCGAGAGTAGGGAACTGCCAGGCA
TCAAATAAAACGAAAGGCTCAGTCGAAAGACTGGGCCTTTCGTTTTATCTGTTGTTTGTCGGTGAACGCT
CTCCTGAGTAGGACAAATCCGCCGGGAGCGGATTTGAACGTTGCGAAGCAACG
