>Addgene plasmid #50490 | pTRCHisB-TRF2_M | addgene partial sequence | sequence record 77963 | pTrcHis-rev
CCGCCAAACAGCCAAGCTTTCA
[165 nt withheld, positions 23-187]
TGTTATATTGGTTGTACTGTCTTCCGATCGATCACGCGCAGATCTCGAGCTCGGATCGCCCTGAAAATAC
AGGTTTTCGTACAGATCCCGACCCATTTGCTGTCCACCAGTCATGCTAGCCATACCATGATGATGATGAT
GATGAGAACCCCCCATGGTTTATTCCTCCTTATTTAATCGATACATTAATATATACCTCTTTAATTTTTA
ATAATAAAGTTAATCGATAATTCCGGTCGAGTGCCCACACAGATTGTCTGATAAATTGTTAAAGAGCAGT
GCCGCTTCGCTTTTTCTCAGCGGCGCTGTTTCCTGTGTGAAATTGTTATCCGCTCACAATTCCACACATT
ATACGAGCCGGATGATTAATTGTCAACAGCTCATTTCAGAATATTTGCCAGAACCGTTATGATGTCGGCG
CAAAAAACATTATCCAGAACGGGAGTGCGCCTTGAGCGACACGAATTATGCAGTGATTTACGACCTGCAC
AGCCATACCACAGCTTCCGATGGCTGCCTGACGCCAGAAGCATTGGTGCACCGTGCAGTCGATGATAAGC
TGTCAAACCAGATCAATTCGCGCTAACTTACATTAATTGCGTTGCGCTCACTGCCCGCTTTCCAGTCGGG
AAACCTGTCGTGCCAGCTGCATTAATGAATCGGCCAACGCGCGGGGAGAGGCGGTTTGCGTATTGGGCGC
CAGGGTGGTTTTTCTTTTCACCAGTGAGACGGGCAACAGCTGATTGCCCTTCACCGCCTGGCCCTGA
